>Addgene plasmid #219174 | SFFV-NACC2-Brd 231 | addgene full sequence | sequence record 448958 | Addgene NGS Result
ATTTATGCAGAGGCCGAGGCCGCCTCGGCCTCTGAGCTATTCCAGAAGTAGTGAGGAGGCTTTTTTGGAG
GCCTAGGGACGTACCCAATTCGCCCTATAGTGAGTCGTATTACGCGCGCTCACTGGCCGTCGTTTTACAA
CGTCGTGACTGGGAAAACCCTGGCGTTACCCAACTTAATCGCCTTGCAGCACATCCCCCTTTCGCCAGCT
GGCGTAATAGCGAAGAGGCCCGCACCGATCGCCCTTCCCAACAGTTGCGCAGCCTGAATGGCGAATGGG
[124 nt withheld, positions 280-403]
C
[91 nt withheld, positions 405-495]
A
[49 nt withheld, positions 497-545]
CCTTTGACGTTGGAGTCCACGTTCTTT
[37 nt withheld, positions 573-609]
ACCCTATCTCGGTCTATTCTTTTGATTTATAAGGGATTTTGCCGATTTCGGCCTATTGGTTAAAAAATGA
GCTGATTTAACAAAAATTTAACGCGAATTTTAACAAAATATTAACGCTTACAATTTAGGTGGCACTTTTC
GGGGAAATGTGCGCGGAACCCCTATTTGTTTATTTTTCTAAATACATTCAAATATGTATCCGCTCATGAG
ACAATAACCCTGATAAATGCTTCAATAATATTGAAAAAGGAAGAGTATGAGTATTCAACATTTCCGTGTC
GCCCTTATTCCCTTTTTTGCGGCATTTTGCCTTCCTGTTTTTGCTCACCCAGAAACGCTGGTGAAAGTAA
AAGATGCTGAAGATCAGTTGGGTGCACGAGTGGGTTACATCGAACTGGATCTCAACAGCGGTAAGATCCT
TGAGAGTTTTCGCCCCGAAGAACGTTTTCCAATGATGAGCACTTTTAAAGTTCTGCTATGTGGCGCGGTA
TTATCCCGTATTGACGCCGGGCAAGAGCAACTCGGTCGCCGCATACACTATTCTCAGAATGACTTGGTTG
AGTACTCACCAGTCACAGAAAAGCATCTTACGGATGGCATGACAGTAAGAGAATTATGCAGTGCTGCCAT
AACCATGAGTGATAACACTGCGGCCAACTTACTTCTGACAACGATCGGAGGACCGAAGGAGCTAACCGCT
TTTTTGCACAACATGGGGGATCATGTAACTCGCCTTGATCGTTGGGAACCGGAGCTGAATGAAGCCATAC
CAAACGACGAGCGTGACACCACGATGCCTGTAGCAATGGCAACAACGTTGCGCAAACTATTAACTGGCGA
ACTACTTACTCTAGCTTCCCGGCAACAATTAATAGACTGGATGGAGGCGGATAAAGTTGCAGGACCACTT
CTGCGCTCGGCCCTTCCGGCTGGCTGGTTTATTGCTGATAAATCTGGAGCCGGTGAGCGTGGGTCTCGCG
GTATCATTGCAGCACTGGGGCCAGATGGTAAGCCCTCCCGTATCGTAGTTATCTACACGACGGGGAGTCA
GGCAACTATGGATGAACGAAATAGACAGATCGCTGAGATAGGTGCCTCACTGATTAAGCATTGGTAACTG
TCAGACCAAGTTTACTCATATATACTTTAGATTGATTTAAAACTTCATTTTTAATTTAAAAGGATCTAGG
TGAAGATCCTTTTTGATAATCTCATGACCAAAATCCCTTAACGTGAGTTTTCGTTCCACTGAGCGTCAGA
CCCCGTAGAAAAGATCAAAGGATCTTCTTGAGATCCTTTTTTTCTGCGCGTAATCTGCTGCTTGCAAACA
AAAAAACCACCGCTACCAGCGGTGGTTTGTTTGCCGGATCAAGAGCTACCAACTCTTTTTCCGAAGGTAA
CTGGCTTCAGCAGAGCGCAGATACCAAATACTGTTCTTCTAGTGTAGCCGTAGTTAGGCCACCACTTCAA
GAACTCTGTAGCACCGCCTACATACCTCGCTCTGCTAATCCTGTTACCAGTGGCTGCTGCCAGTGGCGAT
AAGTCGTGTCTTACCGGGTTGGACTCAAGACGATAGTTACCGGATAAGGCGCAGCGGTCGGGCTGAACGG
GGGGTTCGTGCACACAGCCCAGCTTGGAGCGAACGACCTACACCGAACTGAGATACCTACAGCGTGAGCT
ATGAGAAAGCGCCACGCTTCCCGAAGGGAGAAAGGCGGACAGGTATCCGGTAAGCGGCAGGGTCGGAACA
GGAGAGCGCACGAGGGAGCTTCCAGGGGGAAACGCCTGGTATCTTTATAGTCCTGTCGGGTTTCGCCACC
TCTGACTTGAGCGTCGATTTTTGTGATGCTCGTCAGGGGGGCGGAGCCTATGGAAAAACGCCAGCAACGC
GGCCTTTTTACGGTTCCTGGCCTTTTGCTGGCCTTTTGCTCACATGTTCTTTCCTGCGTTATCCCCTGAT
TCTGTGGATAACCGTATTACCGCCTTTGAGTGAGCTGATACCGCTCGCCGCAGCCGAACGACCGAGCGCA
GCGAGTCAGTGAGCGAGGAAGCGGAAGAGCGCCCAATACGCAAACCGCCTCTCCCCGCGCGTTGGCCGAT
TCATTAATGCAGCTGGCACGACAGGTTTCCCGACTGGAAAGCGGGCAGTGAGCGCAACGCAATTAATGTG
AGTTAGCTCACTCATTAGGCACCCCAGGCTTTACACTTTATGCTTCCGGCTCGTATGTTGTGTGGAATTG
TGAGCGGATAACAATTTCACACAGGAAACAGCTATGACCATGATTACGCCAAGCGCGCAATTAACCCTCA
CTAAAGGGAACAAAAGCTGGAGCTGCAAGCTTAATGTAGTCTTATGCAATACTCTTGTAGTCTTGCAACA
TGGTAACGATGAGTTAGCAACATGCCTTACAAGGAGAGAAAAAGCACCGTGCATGCCGATTGGTGGAAGT
AAGGTGGTACGATCGTGCCTTATTAGGAAGGCAACAGACGGGTCTGACATGGATTGGACGAACCACTGAA
TTGCCGCATTGCAGAGATATTGTATTTAAGTGCCTAGCTCGATACATAAACGGGTCTCTCTGGTTAGACC
AGATCTGAGCCTGGGAGCTCTCTGGCTAACTAGGGAACCCACTGCTTAAGCCTCAATAAAGCTTGCCTTG
AGTGCTTCAAGTAGTGTGTGCCCGTCTGTTGTGTGACTCTGGTAACTAGAGATCCCTCAGACCCTTTTAG
TCAGTGTGGAAAATCTCTAGCAGTGGCGCCCGAACAGGGACTTGAAAGCGAAAGGGAAACCAGAGGAGCT
CTCTCGACGCAGGACTCGGCTTGCTGAAGCGCGCACGGCAAGAGGCGAGGGGCGGCGACTGGTGAGTACG
CCAAAAATTTTGACTAGCGGAGGCTAGAAGGAGAGAGATGGGTGCGAGAGCGTCAGTATTAAGCGGGGGA
GAATTAGATCGCGATGGGAAAAAATTCGGTTAAGGCCAGGGGGAAAGAAAAAATATAAATTAAAACATAT
AGTATGGGCAAGCAGGGAGCTAGAACGATTCGCAGTTAATCCTGGCCTGTTAGAAACATCAGAAGGCTGT
AGACAAATACTGGGACAGCTACAACCATCCCTTCAGACAGGATCAGAAGAACTTAGATCATTATATAATA
CAGTAGCAACCCTCTATTGTGTGCATCAAAGGATAGAGATAAAAGACACCAAGGAAGCTTTAGACAAGAT
AGAGGAAGAGCAAAACAAAAGTAAGACCACCGCACAGCAAGCGGCCGCTGATCTTCAGACCTGGAGGAGG
AGATATGAGGGACAATTGGAGAAGTGAATTATATAAATATAAAGTAGTAAAAATTGAACCATTAGGAGTA
GCACCCACCAAGGCAAAGAGAAGAGTGGTGCAGAGAGAAAAAAGAGCAGTGGGAATAGGAGCTTTGTTCC
TTGGGTTCTTGGGAGCAGCAGGAAGCACTATGGGCGCAGCGTCAATGACGCTGACGGTACAGGCCAGACA
ATTATTGTCTGGTATAGTGCAGCAGCAGAACAATTTGCTGAGGGCTATTGAGGCGCAACAGCATCTGTTG
CAACTCACAGTCTGGGGCATCAAGCAGCTCCAGGCAAGAATCCTGGCTGTGGAAAGATACCTAAAGGATC
AACAGCTCCTGGGGATTTGGGGTTGCTCTGGAAAACTCATTTGCACCACTGCTGTGCCTTGGAATGCTAG
TTGGAGTAATAAATCTCTGGAACAGATTTGGAATCACACGACCTGGATGGAGTGGGACAGAGAAATTAAC
AATTACACAAGCTTAATACACTCCTTAATTGAAGAATCGCAAAACCAGCAAGAAAAGAATGAACAAGAAT
TATTGGAATTAGATAAATGGGCAAGTTTGTGGAATTGGTTTAACATAACAAATTGGCTGTGGTATATAAA
ATTATTCATAATGATAGTAGGAGGCTTGGTAGGTTTAAGAATAGTTTTTGCTGTACTTTCTATAGTGAAT
AGAGTTAGGCAGGGATATTCACCATTATCGTTTCAGACCCACCTCCCAACCCCGAGGGGACCCGACAGGC
CCGAAGGAATAGAAGAAGAAGGTGGAGAGAGAGACAGAGACAGATCCATTCGATTAGTGAACGGATCTCG
ACGGTATCGGTTAACTTTTAAAAGAAAAGGGGGGATTGGGGGGTACAGTGCAGGGGAAAGAATAGTAGAC
ATAATAGCAACAGACATACAAACTAAAGAATTACAAAAACAAATTACAAAAATTCAAAATTTTATCGATC
ACGAGACTAGCCTCGAGCTGGCTGCAGTAACGCCATTTTGCAAGGCATGGAAAAATACCAAACCAAGAAT
AGAGAAGTTCAGATCAAGGGCGGGTACATGAAAATAGCTAACGTTGGGCCAAACAGGATATCTGCGGTGA
GCAGTTTCGGCCCCGGCCCGGGGCCAAGAACAGATGGTCACCGCAGTTTCGGCCCCGGCCCGAGGCCAAG
AACAGATGGTCCCCAGATATGGCCCAACCCTCAGCAGTTTCTTAAGACCCATCAGATGTTTCCAGGCTCC
CCCAAGGACCTGAAATGACCCTGCGCCTTATTTGAATTAACCAATCAGCCTGCTTCTCGCTTCTGTTCGC
GCGCTTCTGCTTCCCGAGCTCTATAAAAGAGCTCACAACCCCTCACTCGGCGCGCCAGTCCTCCGACAGA
CTGAGTCGGCCGGTCGAATCAAGCTTATCGATACCGTCGACGGATCCGCTAGCCCGCGGTTCGAAATGAG
CCAAATGTTACATATAGAAATCCCGAATTTTGGTAATACTGTCCTCGGGTGTCTTAATGAACAAAGATTA
TTGGGGTTGTATTGCGACGTTAGTATTGTTGTGAAAGGGCAAGCTTTTAAAGCGCATCGTGCTGTTCTCG
CAGCTTCCTCACTTTATTTTCGCGATTTATTTTCTGGAAATTCCAAAAGTGCATTTGAACTTCCTGGTTC
TGTACCCCCTGCTTGTTTTCAACAAATTCTCTCCTTTTGTTATACCGGGCGCCTTACTATGACCGCATCA
GAACAATTGGTCGTGATGTATACCGCGGGTTTTCTCCAAATTCAACATATAGTTGAAAGAGGGACTGATC
TGATGTTTAAAGTCTCTAGTCCTCATTGTGATTCACAAACTGCCGTCATAGAAGATGCAGGGAGTGAACC
TCAATCCCCATGTAATCAATTGCAACCAGCTGCTGCAGCTGCTGCACCGTATGTGGTCAGCCCATCAGTC
CCAATTCCATTGTTGACTCGTGTGAAACACGAGGCAATGGAATTGCCACCCGCTGGGCCTGGATTAGCTC
CTAAACGGCCACTTGAAACCGGACCACGCGATGGAGTTGCCGTAGCTGCTGGTGCGGCTGTCGCAGCCGG
AACGGCACCACTGAAGCTTCCGCGAGTGTCATATTATGGAGTCCCTTCCCTCGCTACGTTAATTCCAGGA
ATTCAACAAATGCCTTATCCACAAGGTGAACGCACATCACCTGGTGCATCATCACTCCCAACGACAGATA
GTCCGACTTCCTATCATAATGAAGAAGATGAAGAAGATGATGAAGCATATGATACAATGGTAGAAGAACA
ATATGGGCAGATGTACATTAAAGCGAGTGGGAGTTACGCGGTCCAGGAAAAGCCCGAACCCGTTCCCCTC
GAAAGTCGATCATGTGTTCTGATACGACGGGATTTAGTCGCGCTGCCAGCTTCCCTGATTTCCCAAATAG
GCTATCGTTGTCACCCTAAACTGTATAGTGAGGGCGATCCAGGCGAGAAACTTGAATTAGTCGCCGGGTC
CGGAGTATATATAACCCGTGGGCAACTCATGAATTGTCATTTATGCGCCGGCGTTAAACACAAAGTACTT
CTCCGCAGACTGTTGGCTACTTTCTTCGATCGGAATACTTTGGCGAATTCATGTGGCACTGGTATTAGGA
GCAGCACTTCCGATCCATCAAGGAAACCACTCGATTCTAGGGTTCTTAATGCCGTTAAGCTCTATTGCCA
AAATTTTGCGCCATCATTTAAAGAATCCGAAATGAATGTTATTGCAGCTGATATGTGTACGAATGCAAGG
AGAGTCAGAAAACGGTGGCTTCCTAAAATTAAAAGCATGTTACCCGAAGGGGTAGAAATGTATCGGACAG
TTATGGGGAGCGCAGCGGCATCTGTACCTCTGGATCCAGAATTTCCCCCTGCTGCTGCGCAAGTCTTTGA
ACAGAGGATTTATGCTGAACGACGCGGGGATGCTGCTACTATAGTCGCGCTCCGGACAGATGCAGTTAAC
GTGGATTTGAGCGCAGCAGCAAATCCAGCTTTTGATGCAGGGGAAGAAGTTGATGGCGCAGGATCTGTAA
TTCAAGAAGTTGCTGCACCTGAACCCCTTCCAGCTGACGGACAATCTCCACCTCAACCTTTCGAGCAAGG
TGGTGGTGGTCCGTCCCGCCCTCAAACTCCTGCTGCTGCCGCTCGTAGACCAGAAGGAACGTACGCTGGA
ACACTTTGAACCGGTCGGATCCCCCGGGCTGCAGGAATTCGAGCATCTTACCGCCATTTATTCCCATATT
TGTTCTGTTTTTCTTGATTTGGGTATACATTTAAATGTTAATAAAACAAAATGGTGGGGCAATCATTTAC
ATTTTTAGGGATATGTAATTACTAGTTCAGGTGTATTGCCACAAGACAAACATGTTAAGAAACTTTCCCG
TTATTTACGCTCTGTTCCTGTTAATCAACCTCTGGATTACAAAATTTGTGAAAGATTGACTGATATTCTT
AACTATGTTGCTCCTTTTACGCTGTGTGGATATGCTGCTTTAATGCCTCTGTATCATGCTATTGCTTCCC
GTACGGCTTTCGTTTTCTCCTCCTTGTATAAATCCTGGTTGCTGTCTCTTTATGAGGAGTTGTGGCCCGT
TGTCCGTCAACGTGGCGTGGTGTGCTCTGTGTTTGCTGACGCAACCCCCACTGGCTGGGGCATTGCCACC
ACCTGTCAACTCCTTTCTGGGACTTTCGCTTTCCCCCTCCCGATCGCCACGGCAGAACTCATCGCCGCCT
GCCTTGCCCGCTGCTGGACAGGGGCTAGGTTGCTGGGCACTGATAATTCCGTGGTGTTGTCGGGGAAGCT
GACGTCCTTTGCAATTCGATATCAAGCTGTACCTTCTAGATGTACACCACTTCTAGCGCTTCTAGACCAA
TGACTTACAAGGCAGCTGTAGATCTTAGCCACTTTTTAAAAGAAAAGGGGGGACTGGAAGGGCTAATTCA
CTCCCAACGAAGACAAGATCTGCTTTTTGCTTGTACTGGGTCTCTCTGGTTAGACCAGATCTGAGCCTGG
GAGCTCTCTGGCTAACTAGGGAACCCACTGCTTAAGCCTCAATAAAGCTTGCCTTGAGTGCTTCAAGTAG
TGTGTGCCCGTCTGTTGTGTGACTCTGGTAACTAGAGATCCCTCAGACCCTTTTAGTCAGTGTGGAAAAT
CTCTAGCAGTAGTAGTTCATGTCATCTTATTATTCAGTATTTATAACTTGCAAAGAAATGAATATCAGAG
AGTGAGAGGAACTTGTTTATTGCAGCTTATAATGGTTACAAATAAAGCAATAGCATCACAAATTTCACAA
ATAAAGCATTTTTTTCACTGCATTCTAGTTGTGGTTTGTCCAAACTCATCAATGTATCTTATCATGTCTG
GCTCTAGCTATCCCGCCCCTAACTCCGCCCATCCCGCCCCTAACTCCGCCCAGTTCCGCCCATTCTCCGC
CCCATGGCTGACTAATTTTTTTT
Features (pLannotate 1.2.2; 29 found; start..end, strand, type, name):
     94..112     -  promoter       T7 promoter: promoter for bacteriophage T7 RNA polymerase
    120..275     +  CDS            lacZα (fragment): LacZα fragment of β-galactosidase; lacZ fragment
    280..708     +  rep_origin     f1 ori (sequence partly withheld): f1 bacteriophage origin of replication; arrow indicates direction of (+) strand synthesis
    761..865     +  promoter       AmpR promoter: bla
    866..1726    +  CDS            AmpR: β-lactamase; bla; confers resistance to ampicillin, carbenicillin, and related antibiotics
   1897..2485    +  rep_origin     ori: high-copy-number ColE1/pMB1/pBR322/pUC origin of replication
   2668..2760    +  CDS            lacI (fragment): lac repressor; lacI; The lac repressor binds to the lac operator to inhibit transcription in E. coli. This inhibition can be relieved by adding lactose or isopropyl-β-D-thiogalactopyranoside (IPTG).
   2773..2794    +  protein_bind   CAP binding site: CAP binding activates transcription in the presence of cAMP. E. coli catabolite activator protein
   2809..2839    +  promoter       lac promoter: promoter for the E. coli lac operon
   2847..2863    +  protein_bind   lac operator: The lac repressor binds to the lac operator to inhibit transcription in E. coli. This inhibition can be relieved by adding lactose or isopropyl-β-D-thiogalactopyranoside (IPTG). lac repressor encoded by lacI
   2908..2926    +  promoter       T3 promoter: promoter for bacteriophage T3 RNA polymerase
   2954..3180    +  promoter       RSV promoter: Rous sarcoma virus enhancer/promoter
   3181..3361    +  LTR            5' LTR (truncated): truncated 5' long terminal repeat (LTR) from HIV-1
   3408..3533    +  misc_feature   HIV-1 Ψ: packaging signal of human immunodeficiency virus type 1
   3517..3880    +  CDS            HIV-1 gag (fragment): gag protein from human immunodeficiency virus 1; gag
   4026..4259    +  misc_feature   RRE: The Rev response element (RRE) of HIV-1 allows for Rev-dependent mRNA export from the nucleus to the cytoplasm.
   4636..4736    +  CDS            Rev (fragment): human immunodeficiency virus 1 (HIV-1) Rev protein; rev; enhances nuclear export of unspliced and incompletely spliced viral mRNAs
   4755..4872    +  misc_feature   cPPT/CTS: central polypurine tract and central termination sequence of HIV-1
   4906..5307    +  promoter       SFFV promoter: spleen focus-forming virus long terminal repeat (LTR) promoter
   5317..5340    +  misc_feature   MCS (fragment): pBluescript multiple cloning site
   5365..7125    +  CDS            NACC2: NACC2_HUMAN - Also known as BTBD14A, NAC2, RBB. Experimental evidence at protein level: Swiss-Prot protein existence level 1. Functions as a transcriptional repressor through its association with the NuRD complex. Recruits the NuRD complex to the promoter of MDM2, leading to the repression of MDM2 transcription and subsequent stability of p53/TP53. From Homo sapiens (Human).
   7136..7161    +  misc_feature   MCS (fragment): pBluescript multiple cloning site
   7161..7220    +  CDS            S (fragment): HBSAG_WHV6 - Experimental evidence at transcript level: Swiss-Prot protein existence level 2. The middle envelope protein plays an important role in the budding of the virion. It is involved in the induction of budding in a nucleocapsid independent way. In this process the majority of envelope proteins bud to form subviral lipoprotein particles of 22 nm of diameter that do not contain a nucleocapsid (By similarity). From Woodchuck hepatitis B virus (isolate w64/pWS23) (WHV).
   7352..7755    +  misc_feature   WPRE: woodchuck hepatitis virus posttranscriptional regulatory element
   7813..7872    +  CDS            nef (fragment): NEF_HV1Z2 - Experimental evidence at protein level: Swiss-Prot protein existence level 1. Extracellular Nef protein targets CD4(+) T-lymphocytes for apoptosis by interacting with CXCR4 surface receptors. From Human immunodeficiency virus type 1 group M subtype D (isolate Z2/CDC-Z34) (HIV-1).
   7874..8107    +  LTR            3' LTR (ΔU3): self-inactivating 3' long terminal repeat (LTR) from HIV-1
   8179..8300    +  polyA_signal   SV40 poly(A) signal: SV40 polyadenylation signal
   8319..8340    +  rep_origin     SV40 ori (fragment): SV40 origin of replication
   8340..73      +  rep_origin     SV40 ori (across the origin): SV40 origin of replication
