[The description below was written by a language model from this plasmid's Addgene catalogue record and pLannotate feature annotations shown in this document.]
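Description:
SFFV-NACC2-Brd 231 is a third-generation-style, self-inactivating HIV-1 lentiviral transfer plasmid built on the SFFV-MCS backbone, carrying a codon-optimized human NACC2 open reading frame together with a unique identifying barcode. It is propagated in E. coli through a high-copy ColE1/pUC-type origin with ampicillin selection (AmpR under its own bla promoter). The bacterial portion also retains pBluescript-derived remnants such as an f1 origin, lacZα and lac regulatory fragments, and T7 and T3 promoters. No mammalian selection marker or fluorescent reporter appears in the annotated features.

The viral portion begins with an RSV promoter fused to a truncated 5' LTR, which drives production of genomic RNA in packaging cells without a need for Tat. This is followed by the Ψ packaging signal with a partial gag region, the Rev response element for nuclear export of the unspliced genome, and the cPPT/CTS that aids nuclear import in target cells. The internal spleen focus-forming virus (SFFV) promoter, which is strongly active in haematopoietic cells, drives NACC2, a BTB-domain transcriptional repressor that associates with the NuRD complex. The insert sits between retained restriction sites in the multiple cloning site. A WPRE downstream enhances transcript stability and expression, and according to the depositor the barcode was cloned into an XbaI site after the WPRE, so it lies within the transcript upstream of the ΔU3 3' LTR; it is not separately annotated in the feature table. An SV40 poly(A) signal and SV40 origin follow the LTR.

The plasmid belongs to a barcoded transcription factor collection made for combinatorial screening in immune cell reprogramming, where the barcode allows the delivered factor to be identified in transduced cells.
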