Addgene plasmid #219174: SFFV-NACC2-Brd 231
Purpose: Transcription factor NACC2 with a specific barcode assigned.
Depositing lab: Filipe Pereira. Depositing organization: Center for Neuroscience and Cell Biology, University of Coimbra. Publication: A combinatorial transcription factor screening platform for immune cell reprogramming. Kurochkin I, Altman AR, Caiado I, Pertiga-Cabral D, Halitzki E, Minaeva M, Zimmermannova O, Henriques-Oliveira L, Klein D, Nair M, Oliveira D, Cajal LR, Knittel R, Feick C, Ringner M, Martin M, Cirovic B, Pires CF, Rosa FF, Sitnicka E, Theis FJ, Pereira CF. Cell Syst. 2026 Jan 21;17(1):101457. doi: 10.1016/j.cels.2025.101457. Epub 2026 Jan 14. PubMed 41539305.
Backbone
  Vector backbone: SFFV-MCS
  Backbone size w/o insert (bp): 6638
  Vector type: Lentiviral
Growth in bacteria
  Bacterial resistance: Ampicillin, 100 μg/mL
  Growth temperature: 37°C
  Growth strain: NEB Stable
  Copy number: High Copy
Gene/Insert
  Gene/Insert name: NACC2
  Species: H. sapiens (human)
  Insert size (bp): 1764
  Mutation: Codon optimized
  Entrez Gene: NACC2 (a.k.a. BEND9, BTBD14, BTBD14A, MGC23427)
  Promoter: The spleen focus-forming virus (SFFV) promoter
  Cloning method: Restriction Enzyme; 5′ cloning site Bsp119I (not destroyed); 3′ cloning site BstHI (not destroyed)
Terms and licenses: Academic/Nonprofit Terms; Industry Terms: Not Available to Industry
Depositor comments: Barcode sequence cloned into XbaI restriction site. Design of plasmid is as follows: SFFV-[TF sequence]-WPRE-[Barcode sequence].
How to cite: SFFV-NACC2-Brd 231 was a gift from Filipe Pereira (Addgene plasmid # 219174 ; http://n2t.net/addgene:219174 ; RRID:Addgene_219174)
