>Addgene plasmid #219174 | SFFV-NACC2-Brd 231 | depositor partial sequence | sequence record 428002 | TF ORF
ATGAGCCAAATGTTACATATAGAAATCCCGAATTTTGGTAATACTGTCCTCGGGTGTCTTAATGAACAAA
GATTATTGGGGTTGTATTGCGACGTTAGTATTGTTGTGAAAGGGCAAGCTTTTAAAGCGCATCGTGCTGT
TCTCGCAGCTTCCTCACTTTATTTTCGCGATTTATTTTCTGGAAATTCCAAAAGTGCATTTGAACTTCCT
GGTTCTGTACCCCCTGCTTGTTTTCAACAAATTCTCTCCTTTTGTTATACCGGGCGCCTTACTATGACCG
CATCAGAACAATTGGTCGTGATGTATACCGCGGGTTTTCTCCAAATTCAACATATAGTTGAAAGAGGGAC
TGATCTGATGTTTAAAGTCTCTAGTCCTCATTGTGATTCACAAACTGCCGTCATAGAAGATGCAGGGAGT
GAACCTCAATCCCCATGTAATCAATTGCAACCAGCTGCTGCAGCTGCTGCACCGTATGTGGTCAGCCCAT
CAGTCCCAATTCCATTGTTGACTCGTGTGAAACACGAGGCAATGGAATTGCCACCCGCTGGGCCTGGATT
AGCTCCTAAACGGCCACTTGAAACCGGACCACGCGATGGAGTTGCCGTAGCTGCTGGTGCGGCTGTCGCA
GCCGGAACGGCACCACTGAAGCTTCCGCGAGTGTCATATTATGGAGTCCCTTCCCTCGCTACGTTAATTC
CAGGAATTCAACAAATGCCTTATCCACAAGGTGAACGCACATCACCTGGTGCATCATCACTCCCAACGAC
AGATAGTCCGACTTCCTATCATAATGAAGAAGATGAAGAAGATGATGAAGCATATGATACAATGGTAGAA
GAACAATATGGGCAGATGTACATTAAAGCGAGTGGGAGTTACGCGGTCCAGGAAAAGCCCGAACCCGTTC
CCCTCGAAAGTCGATCATGTGTTCTGATACGACGGGATTTAGTCGCGCTGCCAGCTTCCCTGATTTCCCA
AATAGGCTATCGTTGTCACCCTAAACTGTATAGTGAGGGCGATCCAGGCGAGAAACTTGAATTAGTCGCC
GGGTCCGGAGTATATATAACCCGTGGGCAACTCATGAATTGTCATTTATGCGCCGGCGTTAAACACAAAG
TACTTCTCCGCAGACTGTTGGCTACTTTCTTCGATCGGAATACTTTGGCGAATTCATGTGGCACTGGTAT
TAGGAGCAGCACTTCCGATCCATCAAGGAAACCACTCGATTCTAGGGTTCTTAATGCCGTTAAGCTCTAT
TGCCAAAATTTTGCGCCATCATTTAAAGAATCCGAAATGAATGTTATTGCAGCTGATATGTGTACGAATG
CAAGGAGAGTCAGAAAACGGTGGCTTCCTAAAATTAAAAGCATGTTACCCGAAGGGGTAGAAATGTATCG
GACAGTTATGGGGAGCGCAGCGGCATCTGTACCTCTGGATCCAGAATTTCCCCCTGCTGCTGCGCAAGTC
TTTGAACAGAGGATTTATGCTGAACGACGCGGGGATGCTGCTACTATAGTCGCGCTCCGGACAGATGCAG
TTAACGTGGATTTGAGCGCAGCAGCAAATCCAGCTTTTGATGCAGGGGAAGAAGTTGATGGCGCAGGATC
TGTAATTCAAGAAGTTGCTGCACCTGAACCCCTTCCAGCTGACGGACAATCTCCACCTCAACCTTTCGAG
CAAGGTGGTGGTGGTCCGTCCCGCCCTCAAACTCCTGCTGCTGCCGCTCGTAGACCAGAAGGAACGTACG
CTGGAACACTTTGA
