>Addgene plasmid #219174 | SFFV-NACC2-Brd 231 | depositor partial sequence | sequence record 428003 | Barcode sequence
TGTACACCACTTCTAGCGCT
